Addgene plasmid #102832: pET28a-SpyTag002 DA-MBP
Purpose: Bacterial expression of unreactive version of SpyTag002 fused to maltose binding protein
Depositing lab: Mark Howarth. Depositing organization: University of Oxford. Publication: Evolving accelerated amidation by SpyTag/SpyCatcher to analyze membrane dynamics. Keeble AH, Banerjee A, Reddington SC, Ferla MP, Howarth M, Khairil Anuar INA. Angew Chem Int Ed Engl. 2017 Oct 10. doi: 10.1002/anie.201707623. PubMed 29024296.
Backbone
  Vector backbone: pET28a
  Backbone manufacturer: Novagen
  Backbone size w/o insert (bp): 5369
  Vector type: Bacterial Expression
Growth in bacteria
  Bacterial resistance: Kanamycin, 50 μg/mL
  Growth temperature: 37°C
  Growth strain: DH5alpha
  Copy number: High Copy
Gene/Insert
  Gene/Insert name: SpyTag002 DA-MBP
  Species: Synthetic
  Insert size (bp): 1176
  Mutation: Reactive aspartic acid has been mutated to an alanine, preventing bond formation
  Promoter: T7
  Tag / fusion protein: His6 (N terminal on backbone); Thrombin cleavage site (N terminal on insert)
  Cloning method: Restriction Enzyme; 5′ cloning site NdeI (not destroyed); 3′ cloning site HindIII (not destroyed)
  Sequencing primers: 5′ T7F; 3′ T7R
Terms and licenses: Academic/Nonprofit Terms; Industry Terms: Not Available to Industry
How to cite: pET28a-SpyTag002 DA-MBP was a gift from Mark Howarth (Addgene plasmid # 102832 ; http://n2t.net/addgene:102832 ; RRID:Addgene_102832)
