[The description below was written by a language model from this plasmid's Addgene catalogue record and pLannotate feature annotations shown in this document.]
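Description:
pET28a-SpyTag002 DA-MBP is a bacterial expression plasmid built on the Novagen pET28a backbone. It produces a non-reactive control version of the SpyTag002 peptide fused to maltose binding protein (MBP) in E. coli. The plasmid is selected with kanamycin through the aph(3')-Ia KanR gene and replicates from a ColE1/pBR322-type origin. The bom and rop elements typical of pET vectors are also annotated, although the catalogue entry lists the plasmid as high copy. An f1 origin is present as well. The short TcR fragments and the AmpR promoter fragment in the annotation appear to be backbone remnants rather than working markers.

The synthetic insert of about 1.2 kb was cloned between NdeI and HindIII, downstream of the T7 promoter, lac operator and T7 gene 10 ribosome binding site. A plasmid-borne lacI gene supplies the repressor, so expression requires a host that provides T7 RNA polymerase and is induced with IPTG. The T7 terminator ends transcription. The encoded protein begins with the backbone His6 tag (which the annotation software labels as a capTEV fragment) and a thrombin cleavage site. The unannotated stretch that follows presumably holds SpyTag002, and after it comes a cytosolic MBP that lacks its signal sequence. A second His-tag sequence lies downstream of MBP, but the record does not state whether it is translated.

The "DA" mutation replaces the reactive aspartic acid of SpyTag002 with alanine, which prevents the tag from forming a bond with its SpyCatcher partner. The purified protein therefore serves as a negative control for SpyTag002-MBP in studies of SpyTag/SpyCatcher coupling.
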