Features (pLannotate 1.2.2; 21 found; start..end, strand, type, name):
      1..19      +  promoter       T7 promoter: promoter for bacteriophage T7 RNA polymerase
     20..44      +  protein_bind   lac operator: The lac repressor binds to the lac operator to inhibit transcription in E. coli. This inhibition can be relieved by adding lactose or isopropyl-β-D-thiogalactopyranoside (IPTG). lac repressor encoded by lacI
     59..81      +  RBS            RBS: efficient ribosome binding site from bacteriophage T7 gene 10 (Olins and Rangwala, 1989)
    100..116     +  CDS            capTEV™ (fragment): composite tag for in vivo biotinylation, TEV protease cleavage, and 6xHis tagging
    127..144     +  CDS            thrombin site: thrombin recognition and cleavage site
    205..1302    +  CDS            MBP: maltose binding protein from E. coli; malE (mutated); This version of the gene does not encode a signal sequence, so MBP will remain in the cytosol.
   1339..1356    +  CDS            9xHis (fragment): 9xHis affinity tag
   1366..1415    +  CDS            SET1 (fragment): solubility-enhancement tag derived from T7 phage gene 10B
   1423..1470    +  terminator     T7 terminator: transcription terminator for bacteriophage T7 RNA polymerase
   1507..1935    +  rep_origin     f1 ori (sequence partly withheld): f1 bacteriophage origin of replication; arrow indicates direction of (+) strand synthesis
   1988..2045    +  promoter       AmpR promoter (fragment): bla
   2054..2869    -  CDS            KanR: aminoglycoside phosphotransferase; aph(3')-Ia; confers resistance to kanamycin in bacteria or G418 (Geneticin®) in eukaryotes
   2991..3579    +  rep_origin     ori: high-copy-number ColE1/pMB1/pBR322/pUC origin of replication
   3765..3904    -  misc_feature   bom: basis of mobility region from pBR322
   4006..4197    -  CDS            rop: Rop protein, which maintains plasmids at low copy number; rop
   4214..4594    +  CDS            YPB1_ECOLX: Protein predicted: Swiss-Prot protein existence level 4. From Escherichia coli.
   4666..4957    -  CDS            TcR (fragment): tetracycline efflux protein; tet; confers resistance to tetracycline
   4972..4993    -  protein_bind   CAP binding site: CAP binding activates transcription in the presence of cAMP. E. coli catabolite activator protein
   5006..6088    -  CDS            lacI: lac repressor; lacI; The lac repressor binds to the lac operator to inhibit transcription in E. coli. This inhibition can be relieved by adding lactose or isopropyl-β-D-thiogalactopyranoside (IPTG).
   6089..6166    -  promoter       lacI promoter: lacI
   6174..6453    -  CDS            TcR (fragment): tetracycline efflux protein; tet; confers resistance to tetracycline
>Addgene plasmid #102832 | pET28a-SpyTag002 DA-MBP | addgene full sequence | sequence record 201087 | Addgene NGS Result
TAATACGACTCACTATAGGGGAATTGTGAGCGGATAACAATTCCCCTCTAGAAATAATTTTGTTTAACTT
TAAGAAGGAGATATACCATGGGCAGCAGCCATCATCATCATCATCACAGCAGCGGCCTGGTGCCGCGCGG
CAGCGTGCCTACTATCGTGATGGTGGCCGCCTACAAGCGTTACAAGGGTAGTGGTGAAAGTGGTAAAATC
GAAGAAGGTAAACTGGTAATCTGGATTAACGGCGATAAAGGCTATAACGGTCTCGCTGAAGTCGGTAAGA
AATTCGAGAAAGATACCGGAATTAAAGTCACCGTTGAGCATCCGGATAAACTGGAAGAGAAATTCCCACA
GGTTGCGGCAACTGGCGATGGCCCTGACATTATCTTCTGGGCACACGACCGCTTTGGTGGCTACGCTCAA
TCTGGCCTGTTGGCTGAAATCACCCCGGACAAAGCGTTCCAGGACAAGCTGTATCCGTTTACCTGGGATG
CCGTACGTTACAACGGCAAGCTGATTGCTTACCCGATCGCTGTTGAAGCGTTATCGCTGATTTATAACAA
AGATCTGCTGCCGAACCCGCCAAAAACCTGGGAAGAGATCCCGGCGCTGGATAAAGAACTGAAAGCGAAA
GGTAAGAGCGCGCTGATGTTCAACCTGCAAGAACCGTACTTCACCTGGCCGCTGATTGCTGCTGACGGGG
GTTATGCGTTCAAGTATGAAAACGGCAAGTACGACATTAAAGACGTGGGCGTGGATAACGCTGGCGCGAA
AGCGGGTCTGACCTTCCTGGTTGACCTGATTAAAAACAAACACATGAATGCAGACACCGATTACTCCATC
GCAGAAGCTGCCTTTAATAAAGGCGAAACAGCGATGACCATCAACGGCCCGTGGGCATGGTCCAACATCG
ACACCAGCAAAGTGAATTATGGTGTAACGGTACTGCCGACCTTCAAGGGTCAACCATCCAAACCGTTCGT
TGGCGTGCTGAGCGCAGGTATTAACGCCGCCAGTCCGAACAAAGAGCTGGCAAAAGAGTTCCTCGAAAAC
TATCTGCTGACTGATGAAGGTCTGGAAGCGGTTAATAAAGACAAACCGCTGGGTGCCGTAGCGCTGAAGT
CTTACGAGGAAGAGTTGGCGAAAGATCCACGTATTGCCGCCACTATGGAAAACGCCCAGAAAGGTGAAAT
CATGCCGAACATCCCGCAGATGTCCGCTTTCTGGTATGCCGTGCGTACTGCGGTGATCAACGCCGCCAGC
GGTCGTCAGACTGTCGATGAAGCCCTGAAAGACGCGCAGACTAATTCGAGCTCGTAAAAGCTTGCGGCCG
CACTCGAGCACCACCACCACCACCACTGAGATCCGGCTGCTAACAAAGCCCGAAAGGAAGCTGAGTTGGC
TGCTGCCACCGCTGAGCAATAACTAGCATAACCCCTTGGGGCCTCTAAACGGGTCTTGAGGGGTTTTTTG
CTGAAAGGAGGAACTATATCCGGATTGGCGAATGGG
[124 nt withheld, positions 1507-1630]
C
[91 nt withheld, positions 1632-1722]
A
[49 nt withheld, positions 1724-1772]
CCTTTGACGTTGGAGTCCACGTTCTTT
[37 nt withheld, positions 1800-1836]
ACCCTATCTCGGTCTATTCTTTTGATTTATAAGGGATTTTGCCGATTTCGGCCTATTGGTTAAAAAATGA
GCTGATTTAACAAAAATTTAACGCGAATTTTAACAAAATATTAACGCTTACAATTTAGGTGGCACTTTTC
GGGGAAATGTGCGCGGAACCCCTATTTGTTTATTTTTCTAAATACATTCAAATATGTATCCGCTCATGAA
TTAATTCTTAGAAAAACTCATCGAGCATCAAATGAAACTGCAATTTATTCATATCAGGATTATCAATACC
ATATTTTTGAAAAAGCCGTTTCTGTAATGAAGGAGAAAACTCACCGAGGCAGTTCCATAGGATGGCAAGA
TCCTGGTATCGGTCTGCGATTCCGACTCGTCCAACATCAATACAACCTATTAATTTCCCCTCGTCAAAAA
TAAGGTTATCAAGTGAGAAATCACCATGAGTGACGACTGAATCCGGTGAGAATGGCAAAAGTTTATGCAT
TTCTTTCCAGACTTGTTCAACAGGCCAGCCATTACGCTCGTCATCAAAATCACTCGCATCAACCAAACCG
TTATTCATTCGTGATTGCGCCTGAGCGAGACGAAATACGCGATCGCTGTTAAAAGGACAATTACAAACAG
GAATCGAATGCAACCGGCGCAGGAACACTGCCAGCGCATCAACAATATTTTCACCTGAATCAGGATATTC
TTCTAATACCTGGAATGCTGTTTTCCCGGGGATCGCAGTGGTGAGTAACCATGCATCATCAGGAGTACGG
ATAAAATGCTTGATGGTCGGAAGAGGCATAAATTCCGTCAGCCAGTTTAGTCTGACCATCTCATCTGTAA
CATCATTGGCAACGCTACCTTTGCCATGTTTCAGAAACAACTCTGGCGCATCGGGCTTCCCATACAATCG
ATAGATTGTCGCACCTGATTGCCCGACATTATCGCGAGCCCATTTATACCCATATAAATCAGCATCCATG
TTGGAATTTAATCGCGGCCTAGAGCAAGACGTTTCCCGTTGAATATGGCTCATAACACCCCTTGTATTAC
TGTTTATGTAAGCAGACAGTTTTATTGTTCATGACCAAAATCCCTTAACGTGAGTTTTCGTTCCACTGAG
CGTCAGACCCCGTAGAAAAGATCAAAGGATCTTCTTGAGATCCTTTTTTTCTGCGCGTAATCTGCTGCTT
GCAAACAAAAAAACCACCGCTACCAGCGGTGGTTTGTTTGCCGGATCAAGAGCTACCAACTCTTTTTCCG
AAGGTAACTGGCTTCAGCAGAGCGCAGATACCAAATACTGTCCTTCTAGTGTAGCCGTAGTTAGGCCACC
ACTTCAAGAACTCTGTAGCACCGCCTACATACCTCGCTCTGCTAATCCTGTTACCAGTGGCTGCTGCCAG
TGGCGATAAGTCGTGTCTTACCGGGTTGGACTCAAGACGATAGTTACCGGATAAGGCGCAGCGGTCGGGC
TGAACGGGGGGTTCGTGCACACAGCCCAGCTTGGAGCGAACGACCTACACCGAACTGAGATACCTACAGC
GTGAGCTATGAGAAAGCGCCACGCTTCCCGAAGGGAGAAAGGCGGACAGGTATCCGGTAAGCGGCAGGGT
CGGAACAGGAGAGCGCACGAGGGAGCTTCCAGGGGGAAACGCCTGGTATCTTTATAGTCCTGTCGGGTTT
CGCCACCTCTGACTTGAGCGTCGATTTTTGTGATGCTCGTCAGGGGGGCGGAGCCTATGGAAAAACGCCA
GCAACGCGGCCTTTTTACGGTTCCTGGCCTTTTGCTGGCCTTTTGCTCACATGTTCTTTCCTGCGTTATC
CCCTGATTCTGTGGATAACCGTATTACCGCCTTTGAGTGAGCTGATACCGCTCGCCGCAGCCGAACGACC
GAGCGCAGCGAGTCAGTGAGCGAGGAAGCGGAAGAGCGCCTGATGCGGTATTTTCTCCTTACGCATCTGT
GCGGTATTTCACACCGCAATGGTGCACTCTCAGTACAATCTGCTCTGATGCCGCATAGTTAAGCCAGTAT
ACACTCCGCTATCGCTACGTGACTGGGTCATGGCTGCGCCCCGACACCCGCCAACACCCGCTGACGCGCC
CTGACGGGCTTGTCTGCTCCCGGCATCCGCTTACAGACAAGCTGTGACCGTCTCCGGGAGCTGCATGTGT
CAGAGGTTTTCACCGTCATCACCGAAACGCGCGAGGCAGCTGCGGTAAAGCTCATCAGCGTGGTCGTGAA
GCGATTCACAGATGTCTGCCTGTTCATCCGCGTCCAGCTCGTTGAGTTTCTCCAGAAGCGTTAATGTCTG
GCTTCTGATAAAGCGGGCCATGTTAAGGGCGGTTTTTTCCTGTTTGGTCACTGATGCCTCCGTGTAAGGG
GGATTTCTGTTCATGGGGGTAATGATACCGATGAAACGAGAGAGGATGCTCACGATACGGGTTACTGATG
ATGAACATGCCCGGTTACTGGAACGTTGTGAGGGTAAACAACTGGCGGTATGGATGCGGCGGGACCAGAG
AAAAATCACTCAGGGTCAATGCCAGCGCTTCGTTAATACAGATGTAGGTGTTCCACAGGGTAGCCAGCAG
CATCCTGCGATGCAGATCCGGAACATAATGGTGCAGGGCGCTGACTTCCGCGTTTCCAGACTTTACGAAA
CACGGAAACCGAAGACCATTCATGTTGTTGCTCAGGTCGCAGACGTTTTGCAGCAGCAGTCGCTTCACGT
TCGCTCGCGTATCGGTGATTCATTCTGCTAACCAGTAAGGCAACCCCGCCAGCCTAGCCGGGTCCTCAAC
GACAGGAGCACGATCATGCGCACCCGTGGGGCCGCCATGCCGGCGATAATGGCCTGCTTCTCGCCGAAAC
GTTTGGTGGCGGGACCAGTGACGAAGGCTTGAGCGAGGGCGTGCAAGATTCCGAATACCGCAAGCGACAG
GCCGATCATCGTCGCGCTCCAGCGAAAGCGGTCCTCGCCGAAAATGACCCAGAGCGCTGCCGGCACCTGT
CCTACGAGTTGCATGATAAAGAAGACAGTCATAAGTGCGGCGACGATAGTCATGCCCCGCGCCCACCGGA
AGGAGCTGACTGGGTTGAAGGCTCTCAAGGGCATCGGTCGAGATCCCGGTGCCTAATGAGTGAGCTAACT
TACATTAATTGCGTTGCGCTCACTGCCCGCTTTCCAGTCGGGAAACCTGTCGTGCCAGCTGCATTAATGA
ATCGGCCAACGCGCGGGGAGAGGCGGTTTGCGTATTGGGCGCCAGGGTGGTTTTTCTTTTCACCAGTGAG
ACGGGCAACAGCTGATTGCCCTTCACCGCCTGGCCCTGAGAGAGTTGCAGCAAGCGGTCCACGCTGGTTT
GCCCCAGCAGGCGAAAATCCTGTTTGATGGTGGTTAACGGCGGGATATAACATGAGCTGTCTTCGGTATC
GTCGTATCCCACTACCGAGATATCCGCACCAACGCGCAGCCCGGACTCGGTAATGGCGCGCATTGCGCCC
AGCGCCATCTGATCGTTGGCAACCAGCATCGCAGTGGGAACGATGCCCTCATTCAGCATTTGCATGGTTT
GTTGAAAACCGGACATGGCACTCCAGTCGCCTTCCCGTTCCGCTATCGGCTGAATTTGATTGCGAGTGAG
ATATTTATGCCAGCCAGCCAGACGCAGACGCGCCGAGACAGAACTTAATGGGCCCGCTAACAGCGCGATT
TGCTGGTGACCCAATGCGACCAGATGCTCCACGCCCAGTCGCGTACCGTCTTCATGGGAGAAAATAATAC
TGTTGATGGGTGTCTGGTCAGAGACATCAAGAAATAACGCCGGAACATTAGTGCAGGCAGCTTCCACAGC
AATGGCATCCTGGTCATCCAGCGGATAGTTAATGATCAGCCCACTGACGCGTTGCGCGAGAAGATTGTGC
ACCGCCGCTTTACAGGCTTCGACGCCGCTTCGTTCTACCATCGACACCACCACGCTGGCACCCAGTTGAT
CGGCGCGAGATTTAATCGCCGCGACAATTTGCGACGGCGCGTGCAGGGCCAGACTGGAGGTGGCAACGCC
AATCAGCAACGACTGTTTGCCCGCCAGTTGTTGTGCCACGCGGTTGGGAATGTAATTCAGCTCCGCCATC
GCCGCTTCCACTTTTTCCCGCGTTTTCGCAGAAACGTGGCTGGCCTGGTTCACCACGCGGGAAACGGTCT
GATAAGAGACACCGGCATACTCTGCGACATCGTATAACGTTACTGGTTTCACATTCACCACCCTGAATTG
ACTCTCTTCCGGGCGCTATCATGCCATACCGCGAAAGGTTTTGCGCCATTCGATGGTGTCCGGGATCTCG
ACGCTCTCCCTTATGCGACTCCTGCATTAGGAAGCAGCCCAGTAGTAGGTTGAGGCCGTTGAGCACCGCC
GCCGCAAGGAATGGTGCATGCAAGGAGATGGCGCCCAACAGTCCCCCGGCCACGGGGCCTGCCACCATAC
CCACGCCGAAACAAGCGCTCATGAGCCCGAAGTGGCGAGCCCGATCTTCCCCATCGGTGATGTCGGCGAT
ATAGGCGCCAGCAACCGCACCTGTGGCGCCGGTGATGCCGGCCACGATGCGTCCGGCGTAGAGGATCGAG
ATCTCGATCCCGCGAAAT
