>Addgene plasmid #102832 | pET28a-SpyTag002 DA-MBP | depositor partial sequence | sequence record 194614 | pET28a-SpyTag002 DA-MBP 1230 bps
ATGGGCAGCAGCCATCATCATCATCATCACAGCAGCGGCCTGGTGCCGCGCGGCAGCGTGCCTACTATCG
TGATGGTGGCCGCCTACAAGCGTTACAAGGGTAGTGGTGAAAGTGGTAAAATCGAAGAAGGTAAACTGGT
AATCTGGATTAACGGCGATAAAGGCTATAACGGTCTCGCTGAAGTCGGTAAGAAATTCGAGAAAGATACC
GGAATTAAAGTCACCGTTGAGCATCCGGATAAACTGGAAGAGAAATTCCCACAGGTTGCGGCAACTGGCG
ATGGCCCTGACATTATCTTCTGGGCACACGACCGCTTTGGTGGCTACGCTCAATCTGGCCTGTTGGCTGA
AATCACCCCGGACAAAGCGTTCCAGGACAAGCTGTATCCGTTTACCTGGGATGCCGTACGTTACAACGGC
AAGCTGATTGCTTACCCGATCGCTGTTGAAGCGTTATCGCTGATTTATAACAAAGATCTGCTGCCGAACC
CGCCAAAAACCTGGGAAGAGATCCCGGCGCTGGATAAAGAACTGAAAGCGAAAGGTAAGAGCGCGCTGAT
GTTCAACCTGCAAGAACCGTACTTCACCTGGCCGCTGATTGCTGCTGACGGGGGTTATGCGTTCAAGTAT
GAAAACGGCAAGTACGACATTAAAGACGTGGGCGTGGATAACGCTGGCGCGAAAGCGGGTCTGACCTTCC
TGGTTGACCTGATTAAAAACAAACACATGAATGCAGACACCGATTACTCCATCGCAGAAGCTGCCTTTAA
TAAAGGCGAAACAGCGATGACCATCAACGGCCCGTGGGCATGGTCCAACATCGACACCAGCAAAGTGAAT
TATGGTGTAACGGTACTGCCGACCTTCAAGGGTCAACCATCCAAACCGTTCGTTGGCGTGCTGAGCGCAG
GTATTAACGCCGCCAGTCCGAACAAAGAGCTGGCAAAAGAGTTCCTCGAAAACTATCTGCTGACTGATGA
AGGTCTGGAAGCGGTTAATAAAGACAAACCGCTGGGTGCCGTAGCGCTGAAGTCTTACGAGGAAGAGTTG
GCGAAAGATCCACGTATTGCCGCCACTATGGAAAACGCCCAGAAAGGTGAAATCATGCCGAACATCCCGC
AGATGTCCGCTTTCTGGTATGCCGTGCGTACTGCGGTGATCAACGCCGCCAGCGGTCGTCAGACTGTCGA
TGAAGCCCTGAAAGACGCGCAGACTAATTCGAGCTCGTAA
